Addgene plasmid #75255: pQCXIX_sh_hMIB2_#9
Purpose: retroviral shRNA vector against human MIB2, expresses GFP for transduction control
Depositing lab: Ria Baumgrass. Depositing organization: Deutsches Rheuma-Forschungszentrum Berlin (DRFZ). Publication: Identification of Novel Nuclear Factor of Activated T Cells (NFAT)-Associated Proteins in T cells. Gabriel CH, Gross F, Karl M, Stephanowitz H, Hennig AF, Weber M, Gryzik S, Bachmann I, Hecklau K, Wienands J, Schuchhardt J, Herzel H, Radbruch A, Krause E, Baumgrass R. J Biol Chem. 2016 Sep 16. pii: jbc.M116.739326. 10.1074/jbc.M116.739326 PubMed 27637333.
Backbone
  Vector backbone: pQCXIX (modified)
  Total vector size (bp): 7735
  Modifications to backbone: includes EF1a-EGFP expression cassette, mU6-shRNA expression cassette
  Vector type: Mammalian Expression, Retroviral, RNAi
  Selectable markers: GFP
Growth in bacteria
  Bacterial resistance: Ampicillin, 100 μg/mL
  Growth temperature: 37°C
  Growth strain: NEB Stable
  Copy number: Unknown
Gene/Insert
  Gene/Insert name: shRNA against MIB2 (human)
  gRNA/shRNA sequence: GGAAGGTGGTGAAAGTGTT
  Species: H. sapiens (human)
  GenBank ID: 142678 (Gene-ID)
  Entrez Gene: MIB2 (a.k.a. ZZANK1, ZZZ5)
  Promoter: mU6
  Cloning method: Restriction Enzyme; 5′ cloning site HpaI (destroyed during cloning); 3′ cloning site SalI (destroyed during cloning)
  Sequencing primers: 5′ CCC TAA CTG TAA AGT AAT TG
Terms and licenses: Academic/Nonprofit Terms; Industry Terms: Not Available to Industry
Depositor comments: Produced >90 % KD (Western Blot) in Jurkat cells after RV-transduction and sort for GFPpositive cells.
How to cite: pQCXIX_sh_hMIB2_#9 was a gift from Ria Baumgrass (Addgene plasmid # 75255 ; http://n2t.net/addgene:75255 ; RRID:Addgene_75255)
