[The description below was written by a language model from this plasmid's Addgene catalogue record and pLannotate feature annotations shown in this document.]
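Description:
pQCXIX_sh_hMIB2_#9 is a 7,735 bp self-inactivating gammaretroviral RNAi vector built on a modified pQCXIX backbone and designed to knock down human MIB2 (mind bomb 2, also known as ZZANK1) in mammalian cells. It is propagated in E. coli through a high-copy ColE1/pUC-type origin with ampicillin resistance. There is no drug marker for mammalian cells, so transduced cells are identified or sorted by GFP fluorescence.

In the packaging cell, a hybrid CMV enhancer/promoter fused to a truncated 5' LTR drives transcription of the viral genome. This genome carries the Ψ packaging signal and a truncated, start-codon-less gag region that promotes efficient encapsidation. Inside the provirus, a human EF-1α promoter drives EGFP as the transduction reporter, and a cPPT/CTS element is annotated between the promoter and the reporter. The shRNA cassette is driven by the mouse U6 RNA polymerase III promoter. In the feature table it lies between two fragments of the U3-deleted 3' LTR, which indicates it was inserted into the LTR itself. An insert at this position would be expected to be copied to the 5' LTR during reverse transcription, giving two copies in the integrated provirus, though the record does not say this explicitly. The hairpin was cloned by restriction sites that were destroyed in the process, and it is not itself annotated in the feature table. Small annotated fragments (SV40 small t, env, rop, bom, an SV40 promoter) appear to be backbone remnants.

The depositor reports more than 90% knockdown of MIB2 by Western blot in Jurkat T cells after retroviral transduction and sorting for GFP-positive cells. The construct comes from a study of NFAT-associated proteins in T cells.
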