Features (pLannotate 1.2.2; 22 found; start..end, strand, type, name):
      5..309     +  enhancer       CMV enhancer: human cytomegalovirus immediate early enhancer
    310..513     +  promoter       CMV promoter: human cytomegalovirus (CMV) immediate early promoter
    514..689     +  LTR            5' LTR (truncated): truncated long terminal repeat from Moloney murine sarcoma virus
    811..1085    +  misc_feature   MESV Ψ (fragment): packaging signal of murine embryonic stem cell virus
   1152..1568    +  CDS            gag (truncated): truncated Moloney murine leukemia virus (MMLV) gag gene lacking the start codon
   1621..1687    +  CDS            small t antigen (fragment): SV40 (simian virus 40) small t antigen
   1694..2872    +  promoter       EF-1α promoter: strong constitutive promoter for human elongation factor EF-1α
   2898..3015    +  misc_feature   cPPT/CTS: central polypurine tract and central termination sequence of HIV-1
   3105..3821    +  CDS            EGFP: EGFP is a basic (constitutively fluorescent) green fluorescent protein published in 1996, derived from Aequorea victoria. It is reported to be a rapidly-maturing weak dimer with moderate acid sensitivity.
   3822..3839    +  misc_feature   MCS (fragment): multiple cloning site
   3891..3964    +  CDS            env (fragment): murine leukemia virus gPr80 envelope polyprotein precursor; env; proteolytically cleaved into gp70SU and p15TM subunits
   4006..4133    +  LTR            3' LTR (ΔU3) (fragment): self-inactivating 3' long terminal repeat (LTR) from Moloney murine leukemia virus
   4173..4486    +  promoter       U6 promoter: RNA polymerase III promoter for mouse U6 snRNA (Das et al., 1988)
   4542..4843    +  LTR            3' LTR (ΔU3) (fragment): self-inactivating 3' long terminal repeat (LTR) from Moloney murine leukemia virus
   4912..4952    +  CDS            rop (fragment): Rop protein, which maintains plasmids at low copy number; rop
   5054..5092    +  misc_feature   bom (fragment): basis of mobility region from pBR322
   5109..5438    +  promoter       SV40 promoter: SV40 enhancer and early promoter
   5444..5545    +  misc_feature   bom (fragment): basis of mobility region from pBR322
   5731..6319    -  rep_origin     ori: high-copy-number ColE1/pMB1/pBR322/pUC origin of replication
   6490..7350    -  CDS            AmpR: β-lactamase; bla; confers resistance to ampicillin, carbenicillin, and related antibiotics
   7351..7455    -  promoter       AmpR promoter: bla
   7641..7712    +  enhancer       CMV enhancer (fragment): human cytomegalovirus immediate early enhancer
>Addgene plasmid #75255 | pQCXIX_sh_hMIB2_#9 | depositor full sequence | sequence record 142319 | pQCXIX_sh_hMIB2_#9 sequence 7735 bps
TCCGCGTTACATAACTTACGGTAAATGGCCCGCCTGGCTGACCGCCCAACGACCCCCGCCCATTGACGTC
AATAATGACGTATGTTCCCATAGTAACGCCAATAGGGACTTTCCATTGACGTCAATGGGTGGAGTATTTA
CGGTAAACTGCCCACTTGGCAGTACATCAAGTGTATCATATGCCAAGTACGCCCCCTATTGACGTCAATG
ACGGTAAATGGCCCGCTCTGGCATTATGCCCAGTACATGACCTTATGGGACTTTCCTACTTGGCAGTACA
TCTACGTATTAGTCATCGCTATTACCATGGTGATGCGGTTTTGGCAGTACATCAATGGGCGTGGATAGCG
GTTTGACTCACGGGGATTTCCAAGTCTCCACCCCATTGACGTCAATGGGAGTTTGTTTTGGCACCAAAAT
CAACGGGACTTTCCAAAATGTCGTAACAACTCCGCCCCATTGACGCAAATGGGCGGTAGGCGTGTACGGT
GGGAGGTCTATATAAGCAGAGCTCAATAAAAGAGCCCACAACCCCTCACTCGGCGCGCCAGTCTTCCGAT
AGACTGCGTCGCCCGGGTACCCGTATTCCCAATAAAGCCTCTTGCTGTTTGCATCCGAATCGTGGTCTCG
CTGTTCCTTGGGAGGGTCTCCTCTGAGTGATTGACTACCCACGACGGGGGTCTTTCATTTGGGGGCTCGT
CCGGGATTTGGAGACCCCTGCCCAGGGACCACCGACCCACCACCGGGAGGTAAGCTGGCCAGCAACTTAT
CTGTGTCTGTCCGATTGTCTAGTGTCTATGTTTGATGTTATGCGCCTGCGTCTGTACTAGTTAGCTAACT
AGCTCTGTATCTGGCGGACCCGTGGTGGAACTGACGAGTTCTGAACACCCGGCCGCAACCCTGGGAGACG
TCCCAGGGACTTTGGGGGCCGTTTTTGTGGCCCGACCTGAGGAAGGGAGTCGATGTGGAATCCGACCCCG
TCAGGATATGTGGTTCTGGTAGGAGACGAGAACCTAAAACAGTTCCCGCCTCCGTCTGAATTTTTGCTTT
CGGTTTGGAACCGAAGCCGCGCGTCTTGTCTGCTGCAGCGCTGCAGCATCGTTCTGTGTTGTCTCTGTCT
GACTGTGTTTCTGTATTTGTCTGAAAATTAGGGCCAGACTGTTACCACTCCCTTAAGTTTGACCTTAGGT
CACTGGAAAGATGTCGAGCGGATCGCTCACAACCAGTCGGTAGATGTCAAGAAGAGACGTTGGGTTACCT
TCTGCTCTGCAGAATGGCCAACCTTTAACGTCGGATGGCCGCGAGACGGCACCTTTAACCGAGACCTCAT
CACCCAGGTTAAGATCAAGGTCTTTTCACCTGGCCCGCATGGACACCCAGACCAGGTCCCCTACATCGTG
ACCTGGGAAGCCTTGGCTTTTGACCCCCCTCCCTGGGTCAAGCCCTTTGTACACCCTAAGCCTCCGCCTC
CTCTTCCTCCATCCGCCCCGTCTCTCCCCCTTGAACCTCCTCGTTCGACCCCGCCTCGATCCTCCCTTTA
TCCAGCCCTCACTCCTTCTCTAGGCGCCGGAATTGAAGATCTGGGGGATCGATCCTCTAGAGACGATAAG
CTTTGCAAAGATGGATAAAGTTTTAAACAGAGAGGAATCTTTGCAGCTAATGGACCTTCTAGGTCTTGAA
AGGAGTGGGAATTGGCTCCGGTGCCCGTCAGTGGGCAGAGCGCACATCGCCCACAGTCCCCGAGAAGTTG
GGGGGAGGGGTCGGCAATTGAACCGGTGCCTAGAGAAGGTGGCGCGGGGTAAACTGGGAAAGTGATGTCG
TGTACTGGCTCCGCCTTTTTCCCGAGGGTGGGGGAGAACCGTATATAAGTGCAGTAGTCGCCGTGAACGT
TCTTTTTCGCAACGGGTTTGCCGCCAGAACACAGGTAAGTGCCGTGTGTGGTTCCCGCGGGCCTGGCCTC
TTTACGGGTTATGGCCCTTGCGTGCCTTGAATTACTTCCACCTGGCTGCAGTACGTGATTCTTGATCCCG
AGCTTCGGGTTGGAAGTGGGTGGGAGAGTTCGAGGCCTTGCGCTTAAGGAGCCCCTTCGCCTCGTGCTTG
AGTTGAGGCCTGGCCTGGGCGCTGGGGCCGCCGCGTGCGAATCTGGTGGCACCTTCGCGCCTGTCTCGCT
GCTTTCGATAAGTCTCTAGCCATTTAAAATTTTTGATGACCTGCTGCGACGCTTTTTTTCTGGCAAGATA
GTCTTGTAAATGCGGGCCAAGATCTGCACACTGGTATTTCGGTTTTTGGGGCCGCGGGCGGCGACGGGGC
CCGTGCGTCCCAGCGCACATGTTCGGCGAGGCGGGGCCTGCGAGCGCGGCCACCGAGAATCGGACGGGGG
TAGTCTCAAGCTGGCCGGCCTGCTCTGGTGCCTGGCCTCGCGCCGCCGTGTATCGCCCCGCCCTGGGCGG
CAAGGCTGGCCCGGTCGGCACCAGTTGCGTGAGCGGAAAGATGGCCGCTTCCCGGCCCTGCTGCAGGGAG
CTCAAAATGGAGGACGCGGCGCTCGGGAGAGCGGGCGGGTGAGTCACCCACACAAAGGAAAAGGGCCTTT
CCGTCCTCAGCCGTCGCTTCATGTGACTCCACGGAGTACCGGGCGCCGTCCAGGCACCTCGATTAGTTCT
CGAGCTTTTGGAGTACGTCGTCTTTAGGTTGGGGGGAGGGGTTTTATGCGATGGAGTTTCCCCACACTGA
GTGGGTGGAGACTGAAGTTAGGCCAGCTTGGCACTTGATGTAATTCTCCTTGGAATTTGCCCTTTTTGAG
TTTGGATCTTGGTTCATTCTCAAGCCTCAGACAGTGGTTCAAAGTTTTTTTCTTCCATTTCAGGTGTCGT
GAGGAATTTCGACATTTAAATTTAAACTTTTAAAAGAAAAGGGGGGATTGGGGGGTACAGTGCAGGGGAA
AGAATAGTAGACATAATAGCAACAGACATACAAACTAAAGAATTACAAAAACAAATTACAAAAATTCAAA
ATTTTCCGATCACGAGACTAGCCTCGAGGTTTAAACTACGGGATCTTCGAAGGCCTAAGCTTACGCGCGC
GTCCTAGCGCTACCGGTCGCCACCATGGTGAGCAAGGGCGAGGAGCTGTTCACCGGGGTGGTGCCCATCC
TGGTCGAGCTGGACGGCGACGTAAACGGCCACAAGTTCAGCGTGTCCGGCGAGGGCGAGGGCGATGCCAC
CTACGGCAAGCTGACCCTGAAGTTCATCTGCACCACCGGCAAGCTGCCCGTGCCCTGGCCCACCCTCGTG
ACCACCCTGACCTACGGCGTGCAGTGCTTCAGCCGCTACCCCGACCACATGAAGCAGCACGACTTCTTCA
AGTCCGCCATGCCCGAAGGCTACGTCCAGGAGCGCACCATCTTCTTCAAGGACGACGGCAACTACAAGAC
CCGCGCCGAGGTGAAGTTCGAGGGCGACACCCTGGTGAACCGCATCGAGCTGAAGGGCATCGACTTCAAG
GAGGACGGCAACATCCTGGGGCACAAGCTGGAGTACAACTACAACAGCCACAACGTCTATATCATGGCCG
ACAAGCAGAAGAACGGCATCAAGGTGAACTTCAAGATCCGCCACAACATCGAGGACGGCAGCGTGCAGCT
CGCCGACCACTACCAGCAGAACACCCCCATCGGCGACGGCCCCGTGCTGCTGCCCGACAACCACTACCTG
AGCACCCAGTCCGCCCTGAGCAAAGACCCCAACGAGAAGCGCGATCACATGGTCCTGCTGGAGTTCGTGA
CCGCCGCCGGGATCACTCTCGGCATGGACGAGCTGTACAAGTCCGGACTCAGATCTCGATAGCTAGTAGC
TAGCTAGCTAGTCGAGCTCAACTTCGGGGACTAGTCATATGGATATCAGTGGTCCAGGCTCTAGTTTTGA
CTCAACAATATCACCAGCTGAAGCCTATAGAGTACGAGCCATAGATAAAATAAAAGATTTTATTTAGTCT
CCAGAAAAAGGGGGGAATGAAAGACCCCACCTGTAGGTTTGGCAAGCTAGCTTAAGTAACGCCATTTTGC
AAGGCATGGAAAAATACATAACTGAGAATAGAGAAGTTCAGATCAAGGTCAGGAACAGATGGAACAGGGT
CGAGCAGAGATCCAGTTTGGTTAGTACCGGGCCCGCTCTAGAGATCCGACGCCGCCATCTCTAGGCCCGC
GCCGGCCCCCTCGCACAGACTTGTGGGAGAAGCTCGGCTACTCCCCTGCCCCGGTTAATTTGCATATAAT
ATTTCCTAGTAACTATAGAGGCTTAATGTGCGATAAAAGACAGATAATCTGTTCTTTTTAATACTAGCTA
CATTTTACATGATAGGCTTGGATTTCTATAAGAGATACAAATACTAAATTATTATTTTAAAAAACAGCAC
AAAAGGAAACTCACCCTAACTGTAAAGTAATTGTGTGTTTTGAGACTATAAATATCCCTTGGAGAAAAGC
CTTGTTTGGAAGGTGGTGAAAGTGTATTCAAGAGAAACACTTTCACCACCTTCCTTTTTTCTCGACCCTA
GAGAACCATCAGATGTTTCCAGGGTGCCCCAAGGACCTGAAATGACCCTGTGCCTTATTTGAACTAACCA
ATCAGTTCGCTTCTCGCTTCTGTTCGCGCGCTTCTGCTCCCCGAGCTCAATAAAAGAGCCCACAACCCCT
CACTCGGGGCGCCAGTCCTCCGATTGACTGAGTCGCCCGGGTACCCGTGTATCCAATAAACCCTCTTGCA
GTTGCATCCGACTTGTGGTCTCGCTGTTCCTTGGGAGGGTCTCCTCTGAGTGATTGACTACCCGTCAGCG
GGGGTCTTTCATTTGGGGGCTCGTCCGGGATCGGGAGACCCCTGCCCAGGGACCACCGACCCACCACCGG
GAGGTAAGCTGGCTGCCTCGCGCGTTTCGGTGATGACGGTGAAAACCTCTGACACATGCAGCTCCCGGAG
ACGGTCACAGCTTGTCTGTAAGCGGATGCCGGGAGCAGACAAGCCCGTCAGGGCGCGTCAGCGGGTGTTG
GCGGGTGTCGGGGCGCAGCCATGACCCAGTCACGTAGCGATAGCGGAGTGTAGATCCGGCTGTGGAATGT
GTGTCAGTTAGGGTGTGGAAAGTCCCCAGGCTCCCCAGCAGGCAGAAGTATGCAAAGCATGCATCTCAAT
TAGTCAGCAACCAGGTGTGGAAAGTCCCCAGGCTCCCCAGCAGGCAGAAGTATGCAAAGCATGCATCTCA
ATTAGTCAGCAACCATAGTCCCGCCCCTAACTCCGCCCATCCCGCCCCTAACTCCGCCCAGTTCCGCCCA
TTCTCCGCCCCATGGCTGACTAATTTTTTTTATTTATGCAGAGGCCGAGGCCGCCTCGGCCTCTGAGCTA
TTCCAGAAGTAGTGAGGAGGCTTTTTTGGAGGCCTAGGCTTTTGCAAAAAGCTTACTGGCTTAACTATGC
GGCATCAGAGCAGATTGTACTGAGAGTGCACCATATGCGGTGTGAAATACCGCACAGATGCGTAAGGAGA
AAATACCGCATCAGGCGCTCTTCCGCTTCCTCGCTCACTGACTCGCTGCGCTCGGTCGTTCGGCTGCGGC
GAGCGGTATCAGCTCACTCAAAGGCGGTAATACGGTTATCCACAGAATCAGGGGATAACGCAGGAAAGAA
CATGTGAGCAAAAGGCCAGCAAAAGGCCAGGAACCGTAAAAAGGCCGCGTTGCTGGCGTTTTTCCATAGG
CTCCGCCCCCCTGACGAGCATCACAAAAATCGACGCTCAAGTCAGAGGTGGCGAAACCCGACAGGACTAT
AAAGATACCAGGCGTTTCCCCCTGGAAGCTCCCTCGTGCGCTCTCCTGTTCCGACCCTGCCGCTTACCGG
ATACCTGTCCGCCTTTCTCCCTTCGGGAAGCGTGGCGCTTTCTCATAGCTCACGCTGTAGGTATCTCAGT
TCGGTGTAGGTCGTTCGCTCCAAGCTGGGCTGTGTGCACGAACCCCCCGTTCAGCCCGACCGCTGCGCCT
TATCCGGTAACTATCGTCTTGAGTCCAACCCGGTAAGACACGACTTATCGCCACTGGCAGCAGCCACTGG
TAACAGGATTAGCAGAGCGAGGTATGTAGGCGGTGCTACAGAGTTCTTGAAGTGGTGGCCTAACTACGGC
TACACTAGAAGGACAGTATTTGGTATCTGCGCTCTGCTGAAGCCAGTTACCTTCGGAAAAAGAGTTGGTA
GCTCTTGATCCGGCAAACAAACCACCGCTGGTAGCGGTGGTTTTTTTGTTTGCAAGCAGCAGATTACGCG
CAGAAAAAAAGGATCTCAAGAAGATCCTTTGATCTTTTCTACGGGGTCTGACGCTCAGTGGAACGAAAAC
TCACGTTAAGGGATTTTGGTCATGAGATTATCAAAAAGGATCTTCACCTAGATCCTTTTAAATTAAAAAT
GAAGTTTTAAATCAATCTAAAGTATATATGAGTAAACTTGGTCTGACAGTTACCAATGCTTAATCAGTGA
GGCACCTATCTCAGCGATCTGTCTATTTCGTTCATCCATAGTTGCCTGACTCCCCGTCGTGTAGATAACT
ACGATACGGGAGGGCTTACCATCTGGCCCCAGTGCTGCAATGATACCGCGAGACCCACGCTCACCGGCTC
CAGATTTATCAGCAATAAACCAGCCAGCCGGAAGGGCCGAGCGCAGAAGTGGTCCTGCAACTTTATCCGC
CTCCATCCAGTCTATTAATTGTTGCCGGGAAGCTAGAGTAAGTAGTTCGCCAGTTAATAGTTTGCGCAAC
GTTGTTGCCATTGCTGCAGGCATCGTGGTGTCACGCTCGTCGTTTGGTATGGCTTCATTCAGCTCCGGTT
CCCAACGATCAAGGCGAGTTACATGATCCCCCATGTTGTGCAAAAAAGCGGTTAGCTCCTTCGGTCCTCC
GATCGTTGTCAGAAGTAAGTTGGCCGCAGTGTTATCACTCATGGTTATGGCAGCACTGCATAATTCTCTT
ACTGTCATGCCATCCGTAAGATGCTTTTCTGTGACTGGTGAGTACTCAACCAAGTCATTCTGAGAATAGT
GTATGCGGCGACCGAGTTGCTCTTGCCCGGCGTCAACACGGGATAATACCGCGCCACATAGCAGAACTTT
AAAAGTGCTCATCATTGGAAAACGTTCTTCGGGGCGAAAACTCTCAAGGATCTTACCGCTGTTGAGATCC
AGTTCGATGTAACCCACTCGTGCACCCAACTGATCTTCAGCATCTTTTACTTTCACCAGCGTTTCTGGGT
GAGCAAAAACAGGAAGGCAAAATGCCGCAAAAAAGGGAATAAGGGCGACACGGAAATGTTGAATACTCAT
ACTCTTCCTTTTTCAATATTATTGAAGCATTTATCAGGGTTATTGTCTCATGAGCGGATACATATTTGAA
TGTATTTAGAAAAATAAACAAATAGGGGTTCCGCGCACATTTCCCCGAAAAGTGCCACCTGACGTCTAAG
AAACCATTATTATCATGACATTAACCTATAAAAATAGGCGTATCACGAGGCCCTTTCGTCTTCAAGAATT
AGCTTGGCCATTGCATACGTTGTATCCATATCATAATATGTACATTTATATTGGCTCATGTCCAACATTA
CCGCCATGTTGACATTGATTATTGACTAGTTATTAATAGTAATCAATTACGGGGTCATTAGTTCATAGCC
CATATATGGAGTANAGTCACNGNTNCGCATATNAG
