>Addgene plasmid #75255 | pQCXIX_sh_hMIB2_#9 | addgene partial sequence | sequence record 149383 | pLL5.0-R 5'-AAGGCACAGGGTCATTTCAG-3'
TCTGATGGTTCTCTAGGGTCGAGAAAAAAGGAAGGTG
