>Addgene plasmid #75255 | pQCXIX_sh_hMIB2_#9 | addgene partial sequence | sequence record 150358 | mU6-F old 5'-cagcacaaaaggaaactcacc-3'
AAAGCCTTGTTTGGAAGGTGGTGAAAGTGTATTCAAGAGAAACACTTTCACCACCTTCCTTTTTTCTCGA
CCCTAGAGAACCATCAGATGTTTCCAGGGTGCCCCAAGGACCTGAAATGACCCTGTGCCTTATTTGAACT
AACCAATCAGTTCGCTTCTCGCTTCTGTTCGCGCGCTTCTGCTCCCCGAGCTCAATAAAAGAGCCCACAA
CCCCTCACTCGGGGCGCCAGTCCTCCGATTGACTGAGTCGCCCGGGTACCCGTGTATCCAATAAACCCTC
TTGCAGTTGCATCCGACTTGTGGTCTCGCTGTTCCTTGGGAGGGTCTCCTCTGAGTGATTGACTACCCGT
CAGCGGGGGTCTTTCATTTGGGGGCTCGTCCGGGATCGGGAGACCCCTGCCCAGGGACCACCGACCCACC
ACCGGGAGGTAAGCTGGCTGCCTCGCGCGTTTCGGTGATGACGGTGAAAACCTCTGACACATGCAGCTCC
CGGAGACGGTCACAGCTTGTCTGTAAGCGGATGCCGGGAGCAGACAAGCCCGTCAGGGCGCGTCAGCGGG
TGTTGGCGGGTGTCGGGGCGCAGCCATGACCCAGTCACGTAGCGATAGCGGAGTGTAGATCCGGCTGTGG
AATGTGTGTCAGTTAGGGTGTGGAA
